>Addgene plasmid #57189 | PA-mCherry1-Mito-7 | depositor partial sequence | sequence record 88333 | insert sequence
CGGGACTTTCCAAAATGTCGTAACAACTCCGCCCCATTGACGCAAATGGGCGGTAGGCGTGTACGGTGGG
AGGTCTATATAAGCAGAGCTGGTTTAGTGAACCGTCAGATCCGCTAGCATGTCCGTCCTGACGCCGCTGC
TGCTGCGGGGCTTGACAGGCTCGGCCCGGCGGCTCCCAGTGCCGCGCGCCAAGATCCATTCGTTGGGGGA
TCCACCGGTCGCCACCATGGTGAGCAAGGGCGAGGAGGATAACATGGCCATCATTAAGGAGTTCATGCGC
TTCAAGGTGCACATGGAGGGGTCCGTGAACGGCCACGTGTTCGAGATCGAGGGCGAGGGCGAGGGCCGCC
CCTACGAGGGCACCCAGACCGCCAAGCTGAAGGTGACCAAGGGCGGCCCCCTGCCCTTCACCTGGGACAT
CCTGAGCCCTCAGTTCATGTACGGCTCCAATGCCTACGTGAAGCACCCCGCCGACATCCCCGACTACTTT
AAGCTGTCCTTCCCCGAGGGCTTCAAGTGGGAGCGCGTGATGAAATTCGAGGACGGCGGCGTGGTGACCG
TGACCCAGGACTCCTCCCTGCAGGACGGCGAGTTCATCTACAAGGTGAAGCTGCGCGGCACCAACTTCCC
CTCCGACGGCCCCGTGATGCAGAAGAAGACCATGGGCTGGGAGGCCCTCTCCGAGCGGATGTACCCCGAG
GACGGCGCCCTGAAGGGCGAGGTCAAGCCCAGAGTGAAGCTGAAGGACGGCGGCCACTACGACGCTGAGG
TCAAGACCACCTACAAGGCCAAGAAGCCCGTGCAGCTGCCCGGCGCCTACAACGTCAACCGCAAGCTGGA
CATCACCAGCCACAACGAGGACTACACCATCGTGGAGCAGTACGAGAGAGCCGAGGGCCGCCACTCCACC
GGCGGCATGGACGAGCTGTACAAGTAAGCGGCCGCGACTCTAGATCATAATCAGCCATACCACATTTGTA
GAGGTTTTACTTGCTTTAAAAAACCTCCCACACCTCCCCCTGAACCTGAAACATAAAATGAATGCAATTG
TTGTTGTTAACTTGT
