>Addgene plasmid #57189 | PA-mCherry1-Mito-7 | addgene partial sequence | sequence record 104712 | CMV-F 5'-CGCAAATGGGCGGTAGGCGTG-3'
GTGAACCGTCAGATCCGCTAGCATGTCCGTCCTGACGCCGCTGCTGCTGCGGGGCTTGACAGGCTCGGCC
CGGCGGCTCCCAGTGCCGCGCGCCAAGATCCATTCGTTGGGGGATCCACCGGTCGCCACCATGGTGAGCA
AGGGCGAGGAGGATAACATGGCCATCATTAAGGAGTTCATGCGCTTCAAGGTGCACATGGAGGGGTCCGT
GAACGGCCACGTGTTCGAGATCGAGGGCGAGGGCGAGGGCCGCCCCTACGAGGGCACCCAGACCGCCAAG
CTGAAGGTGACCAAGGGCGGCCCCCTGCCCTTCACCTGGGACATCCTGAGCCCTCAGTTCATGTACGGCT
CCAATGCCTACGTGAAGCACCCCGCCGACATCCCCGACTACTTTAAGCTGTCCTTCCCCGAGGGCTTCAA
GTGGGAGCGCGTGATGAAATTCGAGGACGGCGGCGTGGTGACCGTGACCCAGGACTCCTCCCTGCAGGAC
GGCGAGTTCATCTACAAGGTGAAGCTGCGCGGCACCAACTTCCCCTCCGACGGCCCCGTGATGCAGAAGA
AGACCATGGGCTGGGAGGCCCTCTCCGAGCGGATGTACCCCGAGGACGGCGCCCTGAAGGGCGAGGTCAA
GCCCAGAGTGAAGCTGAAGGACGGCGGCCACTACGACGCTGAGGTCAAGACCACCTACAAGGCCAAGAAG
CCCGTGCAGCTGCCCGGCGCCTACAACGTCAACCGCAAGCTGGACATCACCAGCCACAACGAGGACTACA
CCATCGTGGAGCAGTACGAGAGAGCCGAGGGCCGCCACTCCACCGGCGGCATGGACGAGCTGTACAAGTA
AGCGGCCGCGACTCTAGATCATAATCAGCCATACCACAT
