[The description below was written by a language model from this plasmid's Addgene catalogue record.]
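Description:
PA-mCherry1-Mito-7 is a mammalian expression plasmid built on a PA-mCherry1 backbone (about 4.75 kb without the insert) that produces a mitochondrially targeted, photoactivatable red fluorescent protein. It is maintained in E. coli as a high-copy plasmid under kanamycin selection, and it carries a neomycin resistance marker so that transfected mammalian cells can be selected with G418. No feature table is provided, so the origin of replication and the exact arrangement of elements are not documented, although the listed 3′ sequencing primer implies an SV40 polyadenylation signal downstream of the coding region.

The insert, called "Mito", derives from human COX8A, which encodes cytochrome c oxidase subunit VIII. The leader sequence of this protein is a widely used mitochondrial import signal that directs fusion partners to the mitochondrial matrix. The record does not state how much of COX8A is included, nor whether the tag is N- or C-terminal. The "-7" in the name may refer to a linker length, but this is not specified. Expression of the fusion with PA-mCherry1 is driven by the constitutive CMV promoter. PA-mCherry1 is initially dark and becomes red fluorescent after irradiation with violet light, allowing controlled activation of sparse subsets of molecules.

The construct serves as a mitochondrial localization marker for live or fixed mammalian cells, and the associated publication places it in the context of photoactivated localization microscopy (PALM) with genetically encoded probes. The recorded spectral values (excitation 400/504, emission 515/517) are atypical for a red mCherry derivative and should be treated with caution.
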