Addgene plasmid #57189: PA-mCherry1-Mito-7
Purpose: Localization: Mitochondria, Excitation: 400 / 504, Emission: 515 / 517
Depositing lab: Michael Davidson. Depositing organization: Florida State University, Tallahassee. Publication: Confined activation and subdiffractive localization enables whole-cell PALM with genetically expressed probes. York AG, Ghitani A, Vaziri A, Davidson MW, Shroff H. Nat Methods. 2011 Apr;8(4):327-33. doi: 10.1038/nmeth.1571. Epub 2011 Feb 13. PubMed 21317909.
Backbone
  Vector backbone: PA-mCherry1
  Backbone size w/o insert (bp): 4750
  Vector type: Mammalian Expression
  Selectable markers: Neomycin (select with G418)
Growth in bacteria
  Bacterial resistance: Kanamycin, 50 μg/mL
  Growth temperature: 37°C
  Growth strain: DH5alpha
  Copy number: High Copy
Gene/Insert
  Gene/Insert name: Mito (alt name: NM_004074.2)
  Species: H. sapiens (human)
  Entrez Gene: COX8A (a.k.a. COX, COX8, COX8-2, COX8L, MC4DN15, VIII, VIII-L)
  Promoter: CMV
  Tag / fusion protein: PA-mCherry1
  Cloning method: Unknown
  Sequencing primers: 5′ CMV-F; 3′ SV40pA-R
Terms and licenses: Academic/Nonprofit Terms; Industry Terms: Not Available to Industry
Depositor comments: . Excitation = 400 / 504; Emission = 515 / 517
How to cite: PA-mCherry1-Mito-7 was a gift from Michael Davidson (Addgene plasmid # 57189 ; http://n2t.net/addgene:57189 ; RRID:Addgene_57189)
